>Addgene plasmid #143892 | TFORF0888 | depositor partial sequence | sequence record 283804 | Barcode
GTCTTTCCAGAGACAGCAGCTACC
